>Addgene plasmid #55995 | mPlum-PLK1-N-16 | addgene full sequence | sequence record 311529 | Addgene NGS Result
GTTATTAATAGTAATCAATTACGGGGTCATTAGTTCATAGCCCATATATGGAGTTCCGCGTTACATAACT
TACGGTAAATGGCCCGCCTGGCTGACCGCCCAACGACCCCCGCCCATTGACGTCAATAATGACGTATGTT
CCCATAGTAACGCCAATAGGGACTTTCCATTGACGTCAATGGGTGGAGTATTTACGGTAAACTGCCCACT
TGGCAGTACATCAAGTGTATCATATGCCAAGTACGCCCCCTATTGACGTCAATGACGGTAAATGGCCCGC
CTGGCATTATGCCCAGTACATGACCTTATGGGACTTTCCTACTTGGCAGTACATCTACGTATTAGTCATC
GCTATTACCATGGTGATGCGGTTTTGGCAGTACATCAATGGGCGTGGATAGCGGTTTGACTCACGGGGAT
TTCCAAGTCTCCACCCCATTGACGTCAATGGGAGTTTGTTTTGGCACCAAAATCAACGGGACTTTCCAAA
ATGTCGTAACAACTCCGCCCCATTGACGCAAATGGGCGGTAGGCGTGTACGGTGGGAGGTCTATATAAGC
AGAGCTGGTTTAGTGAACCGTCAGATCCGCTAGCGCCACCATGAGTGCTGCAGTGACTGCAGGGAAGCTG
GCACGGGCACCGGCCGACCCTGGGAAAGCCGGGGTCCCCGGAGTTGCAGCTCCCGGAGCTCCGGCGGCGG
CTCCACCGGCGAAAGAGATCCCGGAGGTCCTAGTGGACCCACGCAGCCGGCGGCGCTATGTGCGGGGCCG
CTTTTTGGGCAAGGGCGGCTTTGCCAAGTGCTTCGAGATCTCGGACGCGGACACCAAGGAGGTGTTCGCG
GGCAAGATTGTGCCTAAGTCTCTGCTGCTCAAGCCGCACCAGAGGGAGAAGATGTCCATGGAAATATCCA
TTCACCGCAGCCTCGCCCACCAGCACGTCGTAGGATTCCACGGCTTTTTCGAGGACAACGACTTCGTGTT
CGTGGTGTTGGAGCTCTGCCGCCGGAGGTCTCTCCTGGAGCTGCACAAGAGGAGGAAAGCCCTGACTGAG
CCTGAGGCCCGATACTACCTACGGCAAATTGTGCTTGGCTGCCAGTACCTGCACCGAAACCGAGTTATTC
ATCGAGACCTCAAGCTGGGCAACCTTTTCCTGAATGAAGATCTGGAGGTGAAAATAGGGGATTTTGGACT
GGCAACCAAAGTCGAATATGACGGGGAGAGGAAGAAGACCCTGTGTGGGACTCCTAATTACATAGCTCCC
GAGGTGCTGAGCAAGAAAGGGCACAGTTTCGAGGTGGATGTGTGGTCCATTGGGTGTATCATGTATACCT
TGTTAGTGGGCAAACCACCTTTTGAGACTTCTTGCCTAAAAGAGACCTACCTCCGGATCAAGAAGAATGA
ATACAGTATTCCCAAGCACATCAACCCCGTGGCCGCCTCCCTCATCCAGAAGATGCTTCAGACAGATCCC
ACTGCCCGCCCAACCATTAACGAGCTGCTTAATGACGAGTTCTTTACTTCTGGCTATATCCCTGCCCGTC
TCCCCATCACCTGCCTGACCATTCCACCAAGGTTTTCGATTGCTCCCAGCAGCCTGGACCCCAGCAACCG
GAAGCCCCTCACAGTCCTCAATAAAGGCTTGGAGAACCCCCTGCCTGAGCGTCCCCGGGAAAAAGAAGAA
CCAGTGGTTCGAGAGACAGGTGAGGTGGTCGACTGCCACCTCAGTGACATGCTGCAGCAGCTGCACAGTG
TCAATGCCTCCAAGCCCTCGGAGCGTGGGCTGGTCAGGCAAGAGGAGGCTGAGGATCCTGCCTGCATCCC
CATCTTCTGGGTCAGCAAGTGGGTGGACTATTCGGACAAGTACGGCCTTGGGTATCAGCTCTGTGATAAC
AGCGTGGGGGTGCTCTTCAATGACTCAACACGCCTCATCCTCTACAATGATGGTGACAGCCTGCAGTACA
TAGAGCGTGACGGCACTGAGTCCTACCTCACCGTGAGTTCCCATCCCAACTCCTTGATGAAGAAGATCAC
CCTCCTTAAATATTTCCGCAATTACATGAGCGAGCACTTGCTGAAGGCAGGTGCCAACATCACGCCGCGC
GAAGGTGATGAGCTCGCCCGGCTGCCCTACCTACGGACCTGGTTCCGCACCCGCAGCGCCATCATCCTGC
ACCTCAGCAACGGCAGCGTGCAGATCAACTTCTTCCAGGATCACACCAAGCTCATCTTGTGCCCACTGAT
GGCAGCCGTGACCTACATCGACGAGAAGCGGGACTTCCGCACATACCGCCTGAGTCTCCTGGAGGAGTAC
GGCTGCTGCAAGGAGCTGGCCAGCCGGCTCCGCTACGCCCGCACTATGGTGGACAAGCTGCTGAGCTCAC
GCTCGGCCAGCAACCGTCTCAAGGCCTCCGGTAGCGGCAGCGCATCCGGCGGAAGCGGAAGCGGACCGGT
GGCTACCATGGTGAGCAAGGGCGAGGAGGTCATCAAGGAGTTCATGCGCTTCAAGGAGCACATGGAGGGC
TCCGTGAACGGCCACGAGTTCGAGATCGAGGGCGAGGGCGAGGGCCGCCCCTACGAGGGCACCCAGACCG
CCAGGCTGAAGGTGACCAAGGGTGGCCCCCTGCCCTTCGCCTGGGACATCCTGTCCCCTCAGATCATGTA
CGGCTCCAAGGCCTACGTGAAGCACCCCGCCGACATCCCCGACTACTTGAAGCTGTCCTTCCCCGAGGGC
TTCAAGTGGGAGCGCGTGATGAACTTCGAGGACGGCGGCGTGGTGACCGTGACCCAGGACTCCTCCCTGC
AGGACGGCGAGTTCATCTACAAGGTGAAGGTGCGCGGCACCAACTTCCCCTCCGACGGCCCCGTAATGCA
GAAGAAGACCATGGGCTGGGAGGCCTCCTCCGAGCGGATGTACCCCGAGGACGGCGCCCTGAAGGGCGAG
ATGAAGATGAGGCTGAGGCTGAAGGACGGCGGCCACTACGACGCCGAGGTCAAGACCACCTACATGGCCA
AGAAGCCCGTGCAGCTGCCCGGCGCCTACAAGACCGACATCAAGCTGGACATCACCTCCCACAACGAGGA
CTACACCATCGTGGAACAGTACGAGCGCGCCGAGGGCCGCCACTCCACCGGCGCCTAAGCGGCCGCGACT
CTAGATCATAATCAGCCATACCACATTTGTAGAGGTTTTACTTGCTTTAAAAAACCTCCCACACCTCCCC
CTGAACCTGAAACATAAAATGAATGCAATTGTTGTTGTTAACTTGTTTATTGCAGCTTATAATGGTTACA
AATAAAGCAATAGCATCACAAATTTCACAAATAAAGCATTTTTTTCACTGCATTCTAGTTGTGGTTTGTC
CAAACTCATCAATGTATCTTAAGGCGTAAATTGTAAGCGTTAATATTTTGTTAAAATTCGCGTTAAATTT
TTGTTAAATCAGCTCATTTTTTAACCAATAGGCCGAAATCGGCAAAATCCCTTATAAATCAAAAGAATAG
ACCGAGATAGGGT
[37 nt withheld, positions 3514-3550]
AAAGAACGTGGACTCCAACGTCAAAGG
[49 nt withheld, positions 3578-3626]
T
[91 nt withheld, positions 3628-3718]
G
[124 nt withheld, positions 3720-3843]
CAGGTGGCACTTTTCGGGGAAATGTGCGCGGAACCCCTATTTGTTTATTTTTCTAAATACATTCAAATAT
GTATCCGCTCATGAGACAATAACCCTGATAAATGCTTCAATAATATTGAAAAAGGAAGAGTCCTGAGGCG
GAAAGAACCAGCTGTGGAATGTGTGTCAGTTAGGGTGTGGAAAGTCCCCAGGCTCCCCAGCAGGCAGAAG
TATGCAAAGCATGCATCTCAATTAGTCAGCAACCAGGTGTGGAAAGTCCCCAGGCTCCCCAGCAGGCAGA
AGTATGCAAAGCATGCATCTCAATTAGTCAGCAACCATAGTCCCGCCCCTAACTCCGCCCATCCCGCCCC
TAACTCCGCCCAGTTCCGCCCATTCTCCGCCCCATGGCTGACTAATTTTTTTTATTTATGCAGAGGCCGA
GGCCGCCTCGGCCTCTGAGCTATTCCAGAAGTAGTGAGGAGGCTTTTTTGGAGGCCTAGGCTTTTGCAAA
GATCGATCAAGAGACAGGATGAGGATCGTTTCGCATGATTGAACAAGATGGATTGCACGCAGGTTCTCCG
GCCGCTTGGGTGGAGAGGCTATTCGGCTATGACTGGGCACAACAGACAATCGGCTGCTCTGATGCCGCCG
TGTTCCGGCTGTCAGCGCAGGGGCGCCCGGTTCTTTTTGTCAAGACCGACCTGTCCGGTGCCCTGAATGA
ACTGCAAGACGAGGCAGCGCGGCTATCGTGGCTGGCCACGACGGGCGTTCCTTGCGCAGCTGTGCTCGAC
GTTGTCACTGAAGCGGGAAGGGACTGGCTGCTATTGGGCGAAGTGCCGGGGCAGGATCTCCTGTCATCTC
ACCTTGCTCCTGCCGAGAAAGTATCCATCATGGCTGATGCAATGCGGCGGCTGCATACGCTTGATCCGGC
TACCTGCCCATTCGACCACCAAGCGAAACATCGCATCGAGCGAGCACGTACTCGGATGGAAGCCGGTCTT
GTCGATCAGGATGATCTGGACGAAGAGCATCAGGGGCTCGCGCCAGCCGAACTGTTCGCCAGGCTCAAGG
CGAGCATGCCCGACGGCGAGGATCTCGTCGTGACCCATGGCGATGCCTGCTTGCCGAATATCATGGTGGA
AAATGGCCGCTTTTCTGGATTCATCGACTGTGGCCGGCTGGGTGTGGCGGACCGCTATCAGGACATAGCG
TTGGCTACCCGTGATATTGCTGAAGAGCTTGGCGGCGAATGGGCTGACCGCTTCCTCGTGCTTTACGGTA
TCGCCGCTCCCGATTCGCAGCGCATCGCCTTCTATCGCCTTCTTGACGAGTTCTTCTGAGCGGGACTCTG
GGGTTCGAAATGACCGACCAAGCGACGCCCAACCTGCCATCACGAGATTTCGATTCCACCGCCGCCTTCT
ATGAAAGGTTGGGCTTCGGAATCGTTTTCCGGGACGCCGGCTGGATGATCCTCCAGCGCGGGGATCTCAT
GCTGGAGTTCTTCGCCCACCCTAGGGGGAGGCTAACTGAAACACGGAAGGAGACAATACCGGAAGGAACC
CGCGCTATGACGGCAATAAAAAGACAGAATAAAACGCACGGTGTTGGGTCGTTTGTTCATAAACGCGGGG
TTCGGTCCCAGGGCTGGCACTCTGTCGATACCCCACCGAGACCCCATTGGGGCCAATACGCCCGCGTTTC
TTCCTTTTCCCCACCCCACCCCCCAAGTTCGGGTGAAGGCCCAGGGCTCGCAGCCAACGTCGGGGCGGCA
GGCCCTGCCATAGCCTCAGGTTACTCATATATACTTTAGATTGATTTAAAACTTCATTTTTAATTTAAAA
GGATCTAGGTGAAGATCCTTTTTGATAATCTCATGACCAAAATCCCTTAACGTGAGTTTTCGTTCCACTG
AGCGTCAGACCCCGTAGAAAAGATCAAAGGATCTTCTTGAGATCCTTTTTTTCTGCGCGTAATCTGCTGC
TTGCAAACAAAAAAACCACCGCTACCAGCGGTGGTTTGTTTGCCGGATCAAGAGCTACCAACTCTTTTTC
CGAAGGTAACTGGCTTCAGCAGAGCGCAGATACCAAATACTGTTCTTCTAGTGTAGCCGTAGTTAGGCCA
CCACTTCAAGAACTCTGTAGCACCGCCTACATACCTCGCTCTGCTAATCCTGTTACCAGTGGCTGCTGCC
AGTGGCGATAAGTCGTGTCTTACCGGGTTGGACTCAAGACGATAGTTACCGGATAAGGCGCAGCGGTCGG
GCTGAACGGGGGGTTCGTGCACACAGCCCAGCTTGGAGCGAACGACCTACACCGAACTGAGATACCTACA
GCGTGAGCTATGAGAAAGCGCCACGCTTCCCGAAGGGAGAAAGGCGGACAGGTATCCGGTAAGCGGCAGG
GTCGGAACAGGAGAGCGCACGAGGGAGCTTCCAGGGGGAAACGCCTGGTATCTTTATAGTCCTGTCGGGT
TTCGCCACCTCTGACTTGAGCGTCGATTTTTGTGATGCTCGTCAGGGGGGCGGAGCCTATGGAAAAACGC
CAGCAACGCGGCCTTTTTACGGTTCCTGGCCTTTTGCTGGCCTTTTGCTCACATGTTCTTTCCTGCGTTA
TCCCCTGATTCTGTGGATAACCGTATTACCGCCATGCATTA
Features (pLannotate 1.2.2; 14 found; start..end, strand, type, name):
     59..362     +  enhancer       CMV enhancer: human cytomegalovirus immediate early enhancer
    363..566     +  promoter       CMV promoter: human cytomegalovirus (CMV) immediate early promoter
    601..2409    +  CDS            PLK1: PLK1_HUMAN - Also known as PLK. Experimental evidence at protein level: Swiss-Prot protein existence level 1. Serine/threonine-protein kinase that performs several important functions throughout M phase of the cell cycle, including the regulation of centrosome maturation and spindle assembly, the removal of cohesins from chromosome arms, the inactivation of anaphase- promoting complex/cyclosome (APC/C) inhibitors, and the regulation of mitotic exit and cytokinesis. Polo-like kinase proteins acts by binding and phosphorylating proteins are that already phosphorylated on a specific motif recogni
   2458..3135    +  CDS            mPlum: mPlum is a basic (constitutively fluorescent) red fluorescent protein published in 2004, derived from Discosoma sp.. It has low acid sensitivity.
   3154..3237    +  CDS            large T antigen (fragment): large T antigen from SV40 (simian virus 40)
   3260..3381    +  polyA_signal   SV40 poly(A) signal: SV40 polyadenylation signal
   3415..3843    -  rep_origin     f1 ori (sequence partly withheld): f1 bacteriophage origin of replication; arrow indicates direction of (+) strand synthesis
   3870..3974    +  promoter       AmpR promoter: bla
   3976..4333    +  promoter       SV40 promoter: SV40 enhancer and early promoter
   4368..5162    +  CDS            NeoR/KanR: aminoglycoside phosphotransferase from Tn5; aph(3')-II (or nptII); confers resistance to neomycin, kanamycin, and G418 (Geneticin®)
   5183..5335    +  CDS            ble (fragment): BLE_KLEPN - Experimental evidence at protein level: Swiss-Prot protein existence level 1. Binding protein with a strong affinity to the bleomycin family of antibiotics. Binds to CL990; an antimitotic-antibiotic compound. From Klebsiella pneumoniae.
   5394..5441    +  polyA_signal   HSV TK poly(A) signal: herpes simplex virus thymidine kinase polyadenylation signal (Cole and Stacy, 1985)
   5532..5548    -  polyA_signal   bGH poly(A) signal (fragment): bovine growth hormone polyadenylation signal
   5770..6358    +  rep_origin     ori: high-copy-number ColE1/pMB1/pBR322/pUC origin of replication
