[The description below was written by a language model from this plasmid's Addgene catalogue record and pLannotate feature annotations shown in this document.]
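Description:
mPlum-PLK1-N-16 is a mammalian expression plasmid built on the mPlum-N1 backbone, an N1-style fluorescent protein fusion vector in which the gene of interest is placed upstream of the fluorophore. The sequenced construct is about 6.5 kb. It is maintained in E. coli at high copy through a ColE1/pUC-type origin and also carries an f1 phage origin. A single Tn5 aminoglycoside phosphotransferase (NeoR/KanR) gene provides both selections. A bacterial bla-type promoter drives it for kanamycin resistance in bacteria, and the adjacent SV40 enhancer/early promoter drives it for G418 selection in mammalian cells, with an HSV TK polyadenylation signal terminating the cassette. The short large T antigen, ble and bGH poly(A) fragments picked up by the annotation are probably incidental backbone matches rather than functional elements.

The payload is the human PLK1 coding sequence (polo-like kinase 1, a serine/threonine kinase acting throughout M phase in centrosome maturation, spindle assembly, mitotic exit and cytokinesis). It is expressed from the human CMV immediate early enhancer and promoter and followed by an SV40 polyadenylation signal. PLK1 sits directly upstream of mPlum, separated by a short gap in the feature table that is consistent with a linker (likely the 16 in the name, though the record does not say so), so the fluorescent protein is attached to the C terminus of the kinase. mPlum is a constitutively fluorescent far-red protein derived from Discosoma, with recorded excitation at 590 nm and emission at 649 nm. The construct is intended as a localization marker for centrosomes in transfected mammalian cells, allowing imaging of PLK1 distribution in a far-red channel that can be combined with shorter-wavelength reporters.
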