Addgene plasmid #55995: mPlum-PLK1-N-16
Purpose: Localization: Centrosomes, Excitation: 590, Emission: 649
Depositing lab: Michael Davidson. Depositing organization: Florida State University, Tallahassee.
Backbone
  Vector backbone: mPlum-N1
  Backbone size w/o insert (bp): 4750
  Vector type: Mammalian Expression
  Selectable markers: Neomycin (select with G418)
Growth in bacteria
  Bacterial resistance: Kanamycin, 50 μg/mL
  Growth temperature: 37°C
  Growth strain: DH5alpha
  Copy number: High Copy
Gene/Insert
  Gene/Insert name: PLK1 (alt name: NM_005030.3)
  Species: H. sapiens (human)
  Entrez Gene: PLK1 (a.k.a. PLK, STPK13)
  Promoter: CMV
  Tag / fusion protein: mPlum (C terminal on backbone)
  Cloning method: Unknown
  Sequencing primers: 5′ CMV-F; 3′ SV40pA-R
Terms and licenses: Academic/Nonprofit Terms; Industry Terms: Not Available to Industry
Depositor comments: . Excitation = 590; Emission = 649
How to cite: mPlum-PLK1-N-16 was a gift from Michael Davidson (Addgene plasmid # 55995 ; http://n2t.net/addgene:55995 ; RRID:Addgene_55995)
