>Addgene plasmid #55995 | mPlum-PLK1-N-16 | depositor partial sequence | sequence record 86901 | insert sequence
GACGTCAGATCCGCTAGCGCCACCATGAGTGCTGCAGTGACTGCAGGGAAGCTGGCACGGGCACCGGCCG
ACCCTGGGAAAGCCGGGGTCCCCGGAGTTGCAGCTCCCGGAGCTCCGGCGGCGGCTCCACCGGCGAAAGA
GATCCCGGAGGTCCTAGTGGACCCACGCAGCCGGCGGCGCTATGTGCGGGGCCGCTTTTTGGGCAAGGGC
GGCTTTGCCAAGTGCTTCGAGATCTCGGACGCGGACACCAAGGAGGTGTTCGCGGGCAAGATTGTGCCTA
AGTCTCTGCTGCTCAAGCCGCACCAGAGGGAGAAGATGTCCATGGAAATATCCATTCACCGCAGCCTCGC
CCACCAGCACGTCGTAGGATTCCACGGCTTTTTCGAGGACAACGACTTCGTGTTCGTGGTGTTGGAGCTC
TGCCGCCGGAGGTCTCTCCTGGAGCTGCACAAGAGGAGGAAAGCCCTGACTGAGCCTGAGGCCCGATACT
ACCTACGGCAAATTGTGCTTGGCTGCCAGTACCTGCACCGAAACCGAGTTATTCATCGAGACCTCAAGCT
GGGCAACCTTTTCCTGAATGAAGATCTGGAGGTGAAAATAGGGGATTTTGGACTGGCAACCAAAGTCGAA
TATGACGGGGAGAGGAAGAAGACCCTGTGTGGGACTCCTAATTACATAGCTCCCGAGGTGCTGAGCAAGA
AAGGGCACAGTTTCGAGGTGGATGTGTGGTCCATTGGGTGTATCATGTATACCTTGTTAGTGGGCAAACC
ACCTTTTGAGACTTCTTGCCTAAAAGAGACCTACCTCCGGATCAAGAAGAATGAATACAGTATTCCCAAG
CACATCAACCCCGTGGCCGCCTCCCTCATCCAGAAGATGCTTCAGACAGATCCCACTGCCCGCCCAACCA
TTAACGAGCTGCTTAATGACGAGTTCTTTACTTCTGGCTATATCCCTGCCCGTCTCCCCATCACCTGCCT
GACCATTCCACCAAGGTTTTCGATTGCTCCCAGCAGCCTGGACCCCAGCAACCGGAAGCCCCTCACAGTC
CTCAATAAAGGCTTGGAGAACCCCCTGCCTGAGCGTCCCCGGGAAAAAGAAGAACCAGTGGTTCGAGAGA
CAGGTGAGGTGGTCGACTGCCACCTCAGTGACATGCTGCAGCAGCTGCACAGTGTCAATGCCTCCAAGCC
CTCGGAGCGTGGGCTGGTCAGGCAAGAGGAGGCTGAGGATCCTGCCTGCATCCCCATCTTCTGGGTCAGC
AAGTGGGTGGACTATTCGGACAAGTACGGCCTTGGGTATCAGCTCTGTGATAACAGCGTGGGGGTGCTCT
TCAATGACTCAACACGCCTCATCCTCTACAATGATGGTGACAGCCTGCAGTACATAGAGCGTGACGGCAC
TGAGTCCTACCTCACCGTGAGTTCCCATCCCAACTCCTTGATGAAGAAGATCACCCTCCTTAAATATTTC
CGCAATTACATGAGCGAGCACTTGCTGAAGGCAGGTGCCAACATCACGCCGCGCGAAGGTGATGAGCTCG
CCCGGCTGCCCTACCTACGGACCTGGTTCCGCACCCGCAGCGCCATCATCCTGCACCTCAGCAACGGCAG
CGTGCAGATCAACTTCTTCCAGGATCACACCAAGCTCATCTTGTGCCCACTGATGGCAGCCGTGACCTAC
ATCGACGAGAAGCGGGACTTCCGCACATACCGCCTGAGTCTCCTGGAGGAGTACGGCTGCTGCAAGGAGC
TGGCCAGCCGGCTCCGCTACGCCCGCACTATGGTGGACAAGCTGCTGAGCTCACGCTCGGCCAGCAACCG
TCTCAAGGCCTCCGGTAGCGGCAGCGCATCCGGCGGAAGCGGAAGCGGACCGGTCGCCACCATGGTGAGC
AAGGGCGAGGAGGTCATCAAGGAGTTCATGCGCTTCAAGGAGCACATGGAGGGCTCCGTGAACGGCCACG
AGTTCGAGATCGAGGGCGAGGGCGAGGGCCGCCCCTACGAGGGCACCCAGACCGCCAGGCTGAAGGTGAC
CAAGGGTGGCCCCCTGCCCTTCGCCTGGGACATCCTGTCCCCTCAGATCATGTACGGCTCCAAGGCCTAC
GTGAAGCACCCCGCCGACATCCCCGACTACTTGAAGCTGTCCTTCCCCGAGGGCTTCAAGTGGGAGCGCG
TGATGAACTTCGAGGACGGCGGCGTGGTGACCGTGACCCAGGACTCCTCCCTGCAGGACGGCGAGTTCAT
CTACAAGGTGAAGGTGCGCGGCACCAACTTCCCCTCCGACGGCCCCGTAATGCAGAAGAAGACCATGGGC
TGGGAGGCCTCCTCCGAGCGGATGTACCCCGAGGACGGCGCCCTGAAGGGCGAGATGAAGATGAGGCTGA
GGCTGAAGGACGGCGGCCACTACGACGCCGAGGTCAAGACCACCTACATGGCCAAGAAGCCCGTGCAGCT
GCCCGGCGCCTACAAGACCGACATCAAGCTGGACATCACCTCCCACAACGAGGACTACACCATCGTGGAA
CAGTACGAGCGCGCCGAGGGCCGCCACTCCACCGGCGCCTAAGCGGCCGCGACTCTAGATCATAATCAGC
CATACCACATT
